>Addgene plasmid #201610 | LENTICRISPR-PFKM_sgRNA1 | addgene full sequence | sequence record 396378 | Addgene NGS Result
TGATGCGGTTTTGGCAGTACATCAATGGGCGTGGATAGCGGTTTGACTCACGGGGATTTCCAAGTCTCCA
CCCCATTGACGTCAATGGGAGTTTGTTTTGGCACCAAAATCAACGGGACTTTCCAAAATGTCGTAACAAC
TCCGCCCCATTGACGCAAATGGGCGGTAGGCGTGTACGGTGGGAGGTCTATATAAGCAGCGCGTTTTGCC
TGTACTGGGTCTCTCTGGTTAGACCAGATCTGAGCCTGGGAGCTCTCTGGCTAACTAGGGAACCCACTGC
TTAAGCCTCAATAAAGCTTGCCTTGAGTGCTTCAAGTAGTGTGTGCCCGTCTGTTGTGTGACTCTGGTAA
CTAGAGATCCCTCAGACCCTTTTAGTCAGTGTGGAAAATCTCTAGCAGTGGCGCCCGAACAGGGACTTGA
AAGCGAAAGGGAAACCAGAGGAGCTCTCTCGACGCAGGACTCGGCTTGCTGAAGCGCGCACGGCAAGAGG
CGAGGGGCGGCGACTGGTGAGTACGCCAAAAATTTTGACTAGCGGAGGCTAGAAGGAGAGAGATGGGTGC
GAGAGCGTCAGTATTAAGCGGGGGAGAATTAGATCGCGATGGGAAAAAATTCGGTTAAGGCCAGGGGGAA
AGAAAAAATATAAATTAAAACATATAGTATGGGCAAGCAGGGAGCTAGAACGATTCGCAGTTAATCCTGG
CCTGTTAGAAACATCAGAAGGCTGTAGACAAATACTGGGACAGCTACAACCATCCCTTCAGACAGGATCA
GAAGAACTTAGATCATTATATAATACAGTAGCAACCCTCTATTGTGTGCATCAAAGGATAGAGATAAAAG
ACACCAAGGAAGCTTTAGACAAGATAGAGGAAGAGCAAAACAAAAGTAAGACCACCGCACAGCAAGCGGC
CGCTGATCTTCAGACCTGGAGGAGGAGATATGAGGGACAATTGGAGAAGTGAATTATATAAATATAAAGT
AGTAAAAATTGAACCATTAGGAGTAGCACCCACCAAGGCAAAGAGAAGAGTGGTGCAGAGAGAAAAAAGA
GCAGTGGGAATAGGAGCTTTGTTCCTTGGGTTCTTGGGAGCAGCAGGAAGCACTATGGGCGCAGCGTCAA
TGACGCTGACGGTACAGGCCAGACAATTATTGTCTGGTATAGTGCAGCAGCAGAACAATTTGCTGAGGGC
TATTGAGGCGCAACAGCATCTGTTGCAACTCACAGTCTGGGGCATCAAGCAGCTCCAGGCAAGAATCCTG
GCTGTGGAAAGATACCTAAAGGATCAACAGCTCCTGGGGATTTGGGGTTGCTCTGGAAAACTCATTTGCA
CCACTGCTGTGCCTTGGAATGCTAGTTGGAGTAATAAATCTCTGGAACAGATTTGGAATCACACGACCTG
GATGGAGTGGGACAGAGAAATTAACAATTACACAAGCTTAATACACTCCTTAATTGAAGAATCGCAAAAC
CAGCAAGAAAAGAATGAACAAGAATTATTGGAATTAGATAAATGGGCAAGTTTGTGGAATTGGTTTAACA
TAACAAATTGGCTGTGGTATATAAAATTATTCATAATGATAGTAGGAGGCTTGGTAGGTTTAAGAATAGT
TTTTGCTGTACTTTCTATAGTGAATAGAGTTAGGCAGGGATATTCACCATTATCGTTTCAGACCCACCTC
CCAACCCCGAGGGGACCCGACAGGCCCGAAGGAATAGAAGAAGAAGGTGGAGAGAGAGACAGAGACAGAT
CCATTCGATTAGTGAACGGATCGGCACTGCGTGCGCCAATTCTGCAGACAAATGGCAGTATTCATCCACA
ATTTTAAAAGAAAAGGGGGGATTGGGGGGTACAGTGCAGGGGAAAGAATAGTAGACATAATAGCAACAGA
CATACAAACTAAAGAATTACAAAAACAAATTACAAAAATTCAAAATTTTCGGGTTTATTACAGGGACAGC
AGAGATCCAGTTTGGTTAATTAAGGTACCGAGGGCCTATTTCCCATGATTCCTTCATATTTGCATATACG
ATACAAGGCTGTTAGAGAGATAATTAGAATTAATTTGACTGTAAACACAAAGATATTAGTACAAAATACG
TGACGTAGAAAGTAATAATTTCTTGGGTAGTTTGCAGTTTTAAAATTATGTTTTAAAATGGACTATCATA
TGCTTACCGTAACTTGAAAGTATTTCGATTTCTTGGCTTTATATATCTTGTGGAAAGGACGAAACACCGA
TAGAGTGGTTCGCACACAGGTTTTAGAGCTAGAAATAGCAAGTTAAAATAAGGCTAGTCCGTTATCAACT
TGAAAAAGTGGCACCGAGTCGGTGCTTTTTTGAATTCGCTAGCTAGGTCTTGAAAGGAGTGGGAATTGGC
TCCGGTGCCCGTCAGTGGGCAGAGCGCACATCGCCCACAGTCCCCGAGAAGTTGGGGGGAGGGGTCGGCA
ATTGATCCGGTGCCTAGAGAAGGTGGCGCGGGGTAAACTGGGAAAGTGATGTCGTGTACTGGCTCCGCCT
TTTTCCCGAGGGTGGGGGAGAACCGTATATAAGTGCAGTAGTCGCCGTGAACGTTCTTTTTCGCAACGGG
TTTGCCGCCAGAACACAGGACCGGTTCTAGAGCGCTGCCACCATGGACAAGAAGTACAGCATCGGCCTGG
ACATCGGCACCAACTCTGTGGGCTGGGCCGTGATCACCGACGAGTACAAGGTGCCCAGCAAGAAATTCAA
GGTGCTGGGCAACACCGACCGGCACAGCATCAAGAAGAACCTGATCGGAGCCCTGCTGTTCGACAGCGGC
GAAACAGCCGAGGCCACCCGGCTGAAGAGAACCGCCAGAAGAAGATACACCAGACGGAAGAACCGGATCT
GCTATCTGCAAGAGATCTTCAGCAACGAGATGGCCAAGGTGGACGACAGCTTCTTCCACAGACTGGAAGA
GTCCTTCCTGGTGGAAGAGGATAAGAAGCACGAGCGGCACCCCATCTTCGGCAACATCGTGGACGAGGTG
GCCTACCACGAGAAGTACCCCACCATCTACCACCTGAGAAAGAAACTGGTGGACAGCACCGACAAGGCCG
ACCTGCGGCTGATCTATCTGGCCCTGGCCCACATGATCAAGTTCCGGGGCCACTTCCTGATCGAGGGCGA
CCTGAACCCCGACAACAGCGACGTGGACAAGCTGTTCATCCAGCTGGTGCAGACCTACAACCAGCTGTTC
GAGGAAAACCCCATCAACGCCAGCGGCGTGGACGCCAAGGCCATCCTGTCTGCCAGACTGAGCAAGAGCA
GACGGCTGGAAAATCTGATCGCCCAGCTGCCCGGCGAGAAGAAGAATGGCCTGTTCGGAAACCTGATTGC
CCTGAGCCTGGGCCTGACCCCCAACTTCAAGAGCAACTTCGACCTGGCCGAGGATGCCAAACTGCAGCTG
AGCAAGGACACCTACGACGACGACCTGGACAACCTGCTGGCCCAGATCGGCGACCAGTACGCCGACCTGT
TTCTGGCCGCCAAGAACCTGTCCGACGCCATCCTGCTGAGCGACATCCTGAGAGTGAACACCGAGATCAC
CAAGGCCCCCCTGAGCGCCTCTATGATCAAGAGATACGACGAGCACCACCAGGACCTGACCCTGCTGAAA
GCTCTCGTGCGGCAGCAGCTGCCTGAGAAGTACAAAGAGATTTTCTTCGACCAGAGCAAGAACGGCTACG
CCGGCTACATTGACGGCGGAGCCAGCCAGGAAGAGTTCTACAAGTTCATCAAGCCCATCCTGGAAAAGAT
GGACGGCACCGAGGAACTGCTCGTGAAGCTGAACAGAGAGGACCTGCTGCGGAAGCAGCGGACCTTCGAC
AACGGCAGCATCCCCCACCAGATCCACCTGGGAGAGCTGCACGCCATTCTGCGGCGGCAGGAAGATTTTT
ACCCATTCCTGAAGGACAACCGGGAAAAGATCGAGAAGATCCTGACCTTCCGCATCCCCTACTACGTGGG
CCCTCTGGCCAGGGGAAACAGCAGATTCGCCTGGATGACCAGAAAGAGCGAGGAAACCATCACCCCCTGG
AACTTCGAGGAAGTGGTGGACAAGGGCGCTTCCGCCCAGAGCTTCATCGAGCGGATGACCAACTTCGATA
AGAACCTGCCCAACGAGAAGGTGCTGCCCAAGCACAGCCTGCTGTACGAGTACTTCACCGTGTATAACGA
GCTGACCAAAGTGAAATACGTGACCGAGGGAATGAGAAAGCCCGCCTTCCTGAGCGGCGAGCAGAAAAAG
GCCATCGTGGACCTGCTGTTCAAGACCAACCGGAAAGTGACCGTGAAGCAGCTGAAAGAGGACTACTTCA
AGAAAATCGAGTGCTTCGACTCCGTGGAAATCTCCGGCGTGGAAGATCGGTTCAACGCCTCCCTGGGCAC
ATACCACGATCTGCTGAAAATTATCAAGGACAAGGACTTCCTGGACAATGAGGAAAACGAGGACATTCTG
GAAGATATCGTGCTGACCCTGACACTGTTTGAGGACAGAGAGATGATCGAGGAACGGCTGAAAACCTATG
CCCACCTGTTCGACGACAAAGTGATGAAGCAGCTGAAGCGGCGGAGATACACCGGCTGGGGCAGGCTGAG
CCGGAAGCTGATCAACGGCATCCGGGACAAGCAGTCCGGCAAGACAATCCTGGATTTCCTGAAGTCCGAC
GGCTTCGCCAACAGAAACTTCATGCAGCTGATCCACGACGACAGCCTGACCTTTAAAGAGGACATCCAGA
AAGCCCAGGTGTCCGGCCAGGGCGATAGCCTGCACGAGCACATTGCCAATCTGGCCGGCAGCCCCGCCAT
TAAGAAGGGCATCCTGCAGACAGTGAAGGTGGTGGACGAGCTCGTGAAAGTGATGGGCCGGCACAAGCCC
GAGAACATCGTGATCGAAATGGCCAGAGAGAACCAGACCACCCAGAAGGGACAGAAGAACAGCCGCGAGA
GAATGAAGCGGATCGAAGAGGGCATCAAAGAGCTGGGCAGCCAGATCCTGAAAGAACACCCCGTGGAAAA
CACCCAGCTGCAGAACGAGAAGCTGTACCTGTACTACCTGCAGAATGGGCGGGATATGTACGTGGACCAG
GAACTGGACATCAACCGGCTGTCCGACTACGATGTGGACCATATCGTGCCTCAGAGCTTTCTGAAGGACG
ACTCCATCGACAACAAGGTGCTGACCAGAAGCGACAAGAACCGGGGCAAGAGCGACAACGTGCCCTCCGA
AGAGGTCGTGAAGAAGATGAAGAACTACTGGCGGCAGCTGCTGAACGCCAAGCTGATTACCCAGAGAAAG
TTCGACAATCTGACCAAGGCCGAGAGAGGCGGCCTGAGCGAACTGGATAAGGCCGGCTTCATCAAGAGAC
AGCTGGTGGAAACCCGGCAGATCACAAAGCACGTGGCACAGATCCTGGACTCCCGGATGAACACTAAGTA
CGACGAGAATGACAAGCTGATCCGGGAAGTGAAAGTGATCACCCTGAAGTCCAAGCTGGTGTCCGATTTC
CGGAAGGATTTCCAGTTTTACAAAGTGCGCGAGATCAACAACTACCACCACGCCCACGACGCCTACCTGA
ACGCCGTCGTGGGAACCGCCCTGATCAAAAAGTACCCTAAGCTGGAAAGCGAGTTCGTGTACGGCGACTA
CAAGGTGTACGACGTGCGGAAGATGATCGCCAAGAGCGAGCAGGAAATCGGCAAGGCTACCGCCAAGTAC
TTCTTCTACAGCAACATCATGAACTTTTTCAAGACCGAGATTACCCTGGCCAACGGCGAGATCCGGAAGC
GGCCTCTGATCGAGACAAACGGCGAAACCGGGGAGATCGTGTGGGATAAGGGCCGGGATTTTGCCACCGT
GCGGAAAGTGCTGAGCATGCCCCAAGTGAATATCGTGAAAAAGACCGAGGTGCAGACAGGCGGCTTCAGC
AAAGAGTCTATCCTGCCCAAGAGGAACAGCGATAAGCTGATCGCCAGAAAGAAGGACTGGGACCCTAAGA
AGTACGGCGGCTTCGACAGCCCCACCGTGGCCTATTCTGTGCTGGTGGTGGCCAAAGTGGAAAAGGGCAA
GTCCAAGAAACTGAAGAGTGTGAAAGAGCTGCTGGGGATCACCATCATGGAAAGAAGCAGCTTCGAGAAG
AATCCCATCGACTTTCTGGAAGCCAAGGGCTACAAAGAAGTGAAAAAGGACCTGATCATCAAGCTGCCTA
AGTACTCCCTGTTCGAGCTGGAAAACGGCCGGAAGAGAATGCTGGCCTCTGCCGGCGAACTGCAGAAGGG
AAACGAACTGGCCCTGCCCTCCAAATATGTGAACTTCCTGTACCTGGCCAGCCACTATGAGAAGCTGAAG
GGCTCCCCCGAGGATAATGAGCAGAAACAGCTGTTTGTGGAACAGCACAAGCACTACCTGGACGAGATCA
TCGAGCAGATCAGCGAGTTCTCCAAGAGAGTGATCCTGGCCGACGCTAATCTGGACAAAGTGCTGTCCGC
CTACAACAAGCACCGGGATAAGCCCATCAGAGAGCAGGCCGAGAATATCATCCACCTGTTTACCCTGACC
AATCTGGGAGCCCCTGCCGCCTTCAAGTACTTTGACACCACCATCGACCGGAAGAGGTACACCAGCACCA
AAGAGGTGCTGGACGCCACCCTGATCCACCAGAGCATCACCGGCCTGTACGAGACACGGATCGACCTGTC
TCAGCTGGGAGGCGACAAGCGACCTGCCGCCACAAAGAAGGCTGGACAGGCTAAGAAGAAGAAAGATTAC
AAAGACGATGACGATAAGGGATCCGGCGCAACAAACTTCTCTCTGCTGAAACAAGCCGGAGATGTCGAAG
AGAATCCTGGACCGACCGAGTACAAGCCCACGGTGCGCCTCGCCACCCGCGACGACGTCCCCAGGGCCGT
ACGCACCCTCGCCGCCGCGTTCGCCGACTACCCCGCCACGCGCCACACCGTCGATCCGGACCGCCACATC
GAGCGGGTCACCGAGCTGCAAGAACTCTTCCTCACGCGCGTCGGGCTCGACATCGGCAAGGTGTGGGTCG
CGGACGACGGCGCCGCGGTGGCGGTCTGGACCACGCCGGAGAGCGTCGAAGCGGGGGCGGTGTTCGCCGA
GATCGGCCCGCGCATGGCCGAGTTGAGCGGTTCCCGGCTGGCCGCGCAGCAACAGATGGAAGGCCTCCTG
GCGCCGCACCGGCCCAAGGAGCCCGCGTGGTTCCTGGCCACCGTCGGAGTCTCGCCCGACCACCAGGGCA
AGGGTCTGGGCAGCGCCGTCGTGCTCCCCGGAGTGGAGGCGGCCGAGCGCGCCGGGGTGCCCGCCTTCCT
GGAGACCTCCGCGCCCCGCAACCTCCCCTTCTACGAGCGGCTCGGCTTCACCGTCACCGCCGACGTCGAG
GTGCCCGAAGGACCGCGCACCTGGTGCATGACCCGCAAGCCCGGTGCCTGAACGCGTTAAGTCGACAATC
AACCTCTGGATTACAAAATTTGTGAAAGATTGACTGGTATTCTTAACTATGTTGCTCCTTTTACGCTATG
TGGATACGCTGCTTTAATGCCTTTGTATCATGCTATTGCTTCCCGTATGGCTTTCATTTTCTCCTCCTTG
TATAAATCCTGGTTGCTGTCTCTTTATGAGGAGTTGTGGCCCGTTGTCAGGCAACGTGGCGTGGTGTGCA
CTGTGTTTGCTGACGCAACCCCCACTGGTTGGGGCATTGCCACCACCTGTCAGCTCCTTTCCGGGACTTT
CGCTTTCCCCCTCCCTATTGCCACGGCGGAACTCATCGCCGCCTGCCTTGCCCGCTGCTGGACAGGGGCT
CGGCTGTTGGGCACTGACAATTCCGTGGTGTTGTCGGGGAAATCATCGTCCTTTCCTTGGCTGCTCGCCT
GTGTTGCCACCTGGATTCTGCGCGGGACGTCCTTCTGCTACGTCCCTTCGGCCCTCAATCCAGCGGACCT
TCCTTCCCGCGGCCTGCTGCCGGCTCTGCGGCCTCTTCCGCGTCTTCGCCTTCGCCCTCAGACGAGTCGG
ATCTCCCTTTGGGCCGCCTCCCCGCGTCGACTTTAAGACCAATGACTTACAAGGCAGCTGTAGATCTTAG
CCACTTTTTAAAAGAAAAGGGGGGACTGGAAGGGCTAATTCACTCCCAACGAAGACAAGATCTGCTTTTT
GCTTGTACTGGGTCTCTCTGGTTAGACCAGATCTGAGCCTGGGAGCTCTCTGGCTAACTAGGGAACCCAC
TGCTTAAGCCTCAATAAAGCTTGCCTTGAGTGCTTCAAGTAGTGTGTGCCCGTCTGTTGTGTGACTCTGG
TAACTAGAGATCCCTCAGACCCTTTTAGTCAGTGTGGAAAATCTCTAGCAGGGCCCGTTTAAACCCGCTG
ATCAGCCTCGACTGTGCCTTCTAGTTGCCAGCCATCTGTTGTTTGCCCCTCCCCCGTGCCTTCCTTGACC
CTGGAAGGTGCCACTCCCACTGTCCTTTCCTAATAAAATGAGGAAATTGCATCGCATTGTCTGAGTAGGT
GTCATTCTATTCTGGGGGGTGGGGTGGGGCAGGACAGCAAGGGGGAGGATTGGGAAGACAATAGCAGGCA
TGCTGGGGATGCGGTGGGCTCTATGGCTTCTGAGGCGGAAAGAACCAGCTGGGGCTCTAGGGGGTATCCC
C
[124 nt withheld, positions 8682-8805]
C
[91 nt withheld, positions 8807-8897]
A
[49 nt withheld, positions 8899-8947]
CCTTTGACGTTGGAGTCCACGTTCTTT
[37 nt withheld, positions 8975-9011]
ACCCTATCTCGGTCTATTCTTTTGATTTATAAGGGATTTTGCCGATTTCGGCCTATTGGTTAAAAAATGA
GCTGATTTAACAAAAATTTAACGCGAATTAATTCTGTGGAATGTGTGTCAGTTAGGGTGTGGAAAGTCCC
CAGGCTCCCCAGCAGGCAGAAGTATGCAAAGCATGCATCTCAATTAGTCAGCAACCAGGTGTGGAAAGTC
CCCAGGCTCCCCAGCAGGCAGAAGTATGCAAAGCATGCATCTCAATTAGTCAGCAACCATAGTCCCGCCC
CTAACTCCGCCCATCCCGCCCCTAACTCCGCCCAGTTCCGCCCATTCTCCGCCCCATGGCTGACTAATTT
TTTTTATTTATGCAGAGGCCGAGGCCGCCTCTGCCTCTGAGCTATTCCAGAAGTAGTGAGGAGGCTTTTT
TGGAGGCCTAGGCTTTTGCAAAAAGCTCCCGGGAGCTTGTATATCCATTTTCGGATCTGATCAGCACGTG
TTGACAATTAATCATCGGCATAGTATATCGGCATAGTATAATACGACAAGGTGAGGAACTAAACCATGGC
CAAGTTGACCAGTGCCGTTCCGGTGCTCACCGCGCGCGACGTCGCCGGAGCGGTCGAGTTCTGGACCGAC
CGGCTCGGGTTCTCCCGGGACTTCGTGGAGGACGACTTCGCCGGTGTGGTCCGGGACGACGTGACCCTGT
TCATCAGCGCGGTCCAGGACCAGGTGGTGCCGGACAACACCCTGGCCTGGGTGTGGGTGCGCGGCCTGGA
CGAGCTGTACGCCGAGTGGTCGGAGGTCGTGTCCACGAACTTCCGGGACGCCTCCGGGCCGGCCATGACC
GAGATCGGCGAGCAGCCGTGGGGGCGGGAGTTCGCCCTGCGCGACCCGGCCGGCAACTGCGTGCACTTCG
TGGCCGAGGAGCAGGACTGACACGTGCTACGAGATTTCGATTCCACCGCCGCCTTCTATGAAAGGTTGGG
CTTCGGAATCGTTTTCCGGGACGCCGGCTGGATGATCCTCCAGCGCGGGGATCTCATGCTGGAGTTCTTC
GCCCACCCCAACTTGTTTATTGCAGCTTATAATGGTTACAAATAAAGCAATAGCATCACAAATTTCACAA
ATAAAGCATTTTTTTCACTGCATTCTAGTTGTGGTTTGTCCAAACTCATCAATGTATCTTATCATGTCTG
TATACCGTCGACCTCTAGCTAGAGCTTGGCGTAATCATGGTCATAGCTGTTTCCTGTGTGAAATTGTTAT
CCGCTCACAATTCCACACAACATACGAGCCGGAAGCATAAAGTGTAAAGCCTGGGGTGCCTAATGAGTGA
GCTAACTCACATTAATTGCGTTGCGCTCACTGCCCGCTTTCCAGTCGGGAAACCTGTCGTGCCAGCTGCA
TTAATGAATCGGCCAACGCGCGGGGAGAGGCGGTTTGCGTATTGGGCGCTCTTCCGCTTCCTCGCTCACT
GACTCGCTGCGCTCGGTCGTTCGGCTGCGGCGAGCGGTATCAGCTCACTCAAAGGCGGTAATACGGTTAT
CCACAGAATCAGGGGATAACGCAGGAAAGAACATGTGAGCAAAAGGCCAGCAAAAGGCCAGGAACCGTAA
AAAGGCCGCGTTGCTGGCGTTTTTCCATAGGCTCCGCCCCCCTGACGAGCATCACAAAAATCGACGCTCA
AGTCAGAGGTGGCGAAACCCGACAGGACTATAAAGATACCAGGCGTTTCCCCCTGGAAGCTCCCTCGTGC
GCTCTCCTGTTCCGACCCTGCCGCTTACCGGATACCTGTCCGCCTTTCTCCCTTCGGGAAGCGTGGCGCT
TTCTCATAGCTCACGCTGTAGGTATCTCAGTTCGGTGTAGGTCGTTCGCTCCAAGCTGGGCTGTGTGCAC
GAACCCCCCGTTCAGCCCGACCGCTGCGCCTTATCCGGTAACTATCGTCTTGAGTCCAACCCGGTAAGAC
ACGACTTATCGCCACTGGCAGCAGCCACTGGTAACAGGATTAGCAGAGCGAGGTATGTAGGCGGTGCTAC
AGAGTTCTTGAAGTGGTGGCCTAACTACGGCTACACTAGAAGAACAGTATTTGGTATCTGCGCTCTGCTG
AAGCCAGTTACCTTCGGAAAAAGAGTTGGTAGCTCTTGATCCGGCAAACAAACCACCGCTGGTAGCGGTG
GTTTTTTTGTTTGCAAGCAGCAGATTACGCGCAGAAAAAAAGGATCTCAAGAAGATCCTTTGATCTTTTC
TACGGGGTCTGACGCTCAGTGGAACGAAAACTCACGTTAAGGGATTTTGGTCATGAGATTATCAAAAAGG
ATCTTCACCTAGATCCTTTTAAATTAAAAATGAAGTTTTAAATCAATCTAAAGTATATATGAGTAAACTT
GGTCTGACAGTTACCAATGCTTAATCAGTGAGGCACCTATCTCAGCGATCTGTCTATTTCGTTCATCCAT
AGTTGCCTGACTCCCCGTCGTGTAGATAACTACGATACGGGAGGGCTTACCATCTGGCCCCAGTGCTGCA
ATGATACCGCGAGACCCACGCTCACCGGCTCCAGATTTATCAGCAATAAACCAGCCAGCCGGAAGGGCCG
AGCGCAGAAGTGGTCCTGCAACTTTATCCGCCTCCATCCAGTCTATTAATTGTTGCCGGGAAGCTAGAGT
AAGTAGTTCGCCAGTTAATAGTTTGCGCAACGTTGTTGCCATTGCTACAGGCATCGTGGTGTCACGCTCG
TCGTTTGGTATGGCTTCATTCAGCTCCGGTTCCCAACGATCAAGGCGAGTTACATGATCCCCCATGTTGT
GCAAAAAAGCGGTTAGCTCCTTCGGTCCTCCGATCGTTGTCAGAAGTAAGTTGGCCGCAGTGTTATCACT
CATGGTTATGGCAGCACTGCATAATTCTCTTACTGTCATGCCATCCGTAAGATGCTTTTCTGTGACTGGT
GAGTACTCAACCAAGTCATTCTGAGAATAGTGTATGCGGCGACCGAGTTGCTCTTGCCCGGCGTCAATAC
GGGATAATACCGCGCCACATAGCAGAACTTTAAAAGTGCTCATCATTGGAAAACGTTCTTCGGGGCGAAA
ACTCTCAAGGATCTTACCGCTGTTGAGATCCAGTTCGATGTAACCCACTCGTGCACCCAACTGATCTTCA
GCATCTTTTACTTTCACCAGCGTTTCTGGGTGAGCAAAAACAGGAAGGCAAAATGCCGCAAAAAAGGGAA
TAAGGGCGACACGGAAATGTTGAATACTCATACTCTTCCTTTTTCAATATTATTGAAGCATTTATCAGGG
TTATTGTCTCATGAGCGGATACATATTTGAATGTATTTAGAAAAATAAACAAATAGGGGTTCCGCGCACA
TTTCCCCGAAAAGTGCCACCTGACGTCGACGGATCGGGAGATCTCCCGATCCCCTATGGTGCACTCTCAG
TACAATCTGCTCTGATGCCGCATAGTTAAGCCAGTATCTGCTCCCTGCTTGTGTGTTGGAGGTCGCTGAG
TAGTGCGCGAGCAAAATTTAAGCTACAACAAGGCAAGGCTTGACCGACAATTGCATGAAGAATCTGCTTA
GGGTTAGGCGTTTTGCGCTGCTTCGCGATGTACGGGCCAGATATACGCGTTGACATTGATTATTGACTAG
TTATTAATAGTAATCAATTACGGGGTCATTAGTTCATAGCCCATATATGGAGTTCCGCGTTACATAACTT
ACGGTAAATGGCCCGCCTGGCTGACCGCCCAACGACCCCCGCCCATTGACGTCAATAATGACGTATGTTC
CCATAGTAACGCCAATAGGGACTTTCCATTGACGTCAATGGGTGGAGTATTTACGGTAAACTGCCCACTT
GGCAGTACATCAAGTGTATCATATGCCAAGTACGCCCCCTATTGACGTCAATGACGGTAAATGGCCCGCC
TGGCATTATGCCCAGTACATGACCTTATGGGACTTTCCTACTTGGCAGTACATCTACGTATTAGTCATCG
CTATTACCATGG
Features (pLannotate 1.2.2; 33 found; start..end, strand, type, name):
    217..397     +  LTR            5' LTR (truncated): truncated 5' long terminal repeat (LTR) from HIV-1
    444..569     +  misc_feature   HIV-1 Ψ: packaging signal of human immunodeficiency virus type 1
    553..916     +  CDS            HIV-1 gag (fragment): gag protein from human immunodeficiency virus 1; gag
   1062..1295    +  misc_feature   RRE: The Rev response element (RRE) of HIV-1 allows for Rev-dependent mRNA export from the nucleus to the cytoplasm.
   1672..1772    +  CDS            Rev (fragment): human immunodeficiency virus 1 (HIV-1) Rev protein; rev; enhances nuclear export of unspliced and incompletely spliced viral mRNAs
   1822..1939    +  misc_feature   cPPT/CTS: central polypurine tract and central termination sequence of HIV-1
   1990..2230    +  promoter       U6 promoter: RNA polymerase III promoter for human U6 snRNA
   2260..2335    +  misc_RNA       gRNA scaffold: guide RNA scaffold for the Streptococcus pyogenes CRISPR/Cas9 system
   2353..2371    +  CDS            small t antigen (fragment): SV40 (simian virus 40) small t antigen
   2397..2608    +  promoter       EF-1α core promoter: core promoter for human elongation factor EF-1α
   2633..6736    +  CDS            Cas9: Cas9 (Csn1) endonuclease from the Streptococcus pyogenes Type II CRISPR/Cas system generates RNA-guided double strand breaks in DNA
   6874..7471    +  CDS            PuroR (fragment): puromycin N-acetyltransferase; pac from Streptomyces; confers resistance to puromycin
   7487..8075    +  misc_feature   WPRE: woodchuck hepatitis virus posttranscriptional regulatory element
   8126..8145    +  misc_feature   cPPT/CTS (fragment): central polypurine tract and central termination sequence of HIV-1
   8147..8380    +  LTR            3' LTR (ΔU3): self-inactivating 3' long terminal repeat (LTR) from HIV-1
   8412..8636    +  polyA_signal   bGH poly(A) signal: bovine growth hormone polyadenylation signal
   8640..8661    +  promoter       SV40 promoter (fragment): SV40 enhancer and early promoter
   8682..9110    +  rep_origin     f1 ori (sequence partly withheld): f1 bacteriophage origin of replication; arrow indicates direction of (+) strand synthesis
   9124..9453    +  promoter       SV40 promoter: SV40 enhancer and early promoter
   9501..9548    +  promoter       EM7 promoter: synthetic bacterial promoter&nbsp
   9567..9941    +  CDS            BleoR: antibiotic-binding protein; Sh ble from Streptoalloteichus hindustanus; confers resistance to bleomycin, phleomycin, and Zeocin™
   9951..10076   +  CDS            ble (fragment): BLE_KLEPN - Experimental evidence at protein level: Swiss-Prot protein existence level 1. Binding protein with a strong affinity to the bleomycin family of antibiotics. Binds to CL990; an antimitotic-antibiotic compound. From Klebsiella pneumoniae.
  10071..10192   +  polyA_signal   SV40 poly(A) signal: SV40 polyadenylation signal
  10263..10285   -  protein_bind   lac operator (fragment): The lac repressor binds to the lac operator to inhibit transcription in E. coli. This inhibition can be relieved by adding lactose or isopropyl-β-D-thiogalactopyranoside (IPTG). lac repressor encoded by lacI
  10289..10319   -  promoter       lac promoter: promoter for the E. coli lac operon
  10334..10355   -  protein_bind   CAP binding site: CAP binding activates transcription in the presence of cAMP. E. coli catabolite activator protein
  10368..10460   -  CDS            lacI (fragment): lac repressor; lacI; The lac repressor binds to the lac operator to inhibit transcription in E. coli. This inhibition can be relieved by adding lactose or isopropyl-β-D-thiogalactopyranoside (IPTG).
  10643..11231   -  rep_origin     ori: high-copy-number ColE1/pMB1/pBR322/pUC origin of replication
  11402..12262   -  CDS            AmpR: β-lactamase; bla; confers resistance to ampicillin, carbenicillin, and related antibiotics
  12263..12367   -  promoter       AmpR promoter: bla
  12426..12478   -  misc_feature   bom (fragment): basis of mobility region from pBR322
  12633..13012   +  enhancer       CMV enhancer: human cytomegalovirus immediate early enhancer
  13013..199     +  promoter       CMV promoter (across the origin): human cytomegalovirus (CMV) immediate early promoter
