[The description below was written by a language model from this plasmid's Addgene catalogue record and pLannotate feature annotations shown in this document.]
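Description:
LENTICRISPR-PFKM_sgRNA1 is a lentiviral, all-in-one CRISPR/Cas9 knock-out plasmid built on the lentiCRISPR v2 backbone, carrying a single guide RNA directed against human PFKM, the muscle isoform of phosphofructokinase. The guide was inserted by restriction cloning at the BsmBI sites, placing it between a human U6 RNA polymerase III promoter and the Streptococcus pyogenes gRNA scaffold. Downstream, an EF-1α core promoter drives Streptococcus pyogenes Cas9 followed by a puromycin N-acetyltransferase coding sequence, so that transduced mammalian cells express nuclease and guide together and can be selected with puromycin. The feature table does not annotate the element linking Cas9 to PuroR. A WPRE follows this cassette to enhance transcript stability and expression.

The viral framework is that of a self-inactivating HIV-1 vector. A CMV enhancer/promoter is fused to a truncated 5' LTR to drive genomic RNA production in packaging cells. It is followed by the Ψ packaging signal with a gag fragment, the Rev response element for nuclear export, the cPPT/CTS, and a ΔU3 3' LTR that disables LTR promoter activity after integration, with a bGH poly(A) signal beyond it. Outside the LTRs, the plasmid carries a high-copy ColE1/pUC-type origin and AmpR for propagation in E. coli under ampicillin selection. The same region also holds an f1 origin and an SV40/EM7-driven BleoR cassette inherited from the backbone. The sequenced record is 13,013 nt.

The stated purpose is CRISPR/Cas9-mediated gene knock-out. The associated publication concerns the balance between glycolysis and oxidative phosphorylation, consistent with disrupting a glycolytic enzyme in human cells.
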