Addgene plasmid #201610: LENTICRISPR-PFKM_sgRNA1
Purpose: CRISPR/Cas9-mediated gene knock-out
Depositing lab: Alexis Jourdain & Vamsi Mootha. Depositing organization: Broad Institute. Publication: Loss of LUC7L2 and U1 snRNP subunits shifts energy metabolism from glycolysis to OXPHOS. Jourdain AA, Begg BE, Mick E, Shah H, Calvo SE, Skinner OS, Sharma R, Blue SM, Yeo GW, Burge CB, Mootha VK. Mol Cell. 2021 May 6;81(9):1905-1919.e12. doi: 10.1016/j.molcel.2021.02.033. Epub 2021 Apr 13. PubMed 33852893.
Backbone
  Vector backbone: lentiCRISPR v2
  Backbone manufacturer: Feng Zhang, Addgene #52961
  Vector type: Lentiviral, CRISPR
  Selectable markers: Puromycin
Growth in bacteria
  Bacterial resistance: Ampicillin, 100 μg/mL
  Growth temperature: 37°C
  Growth strain: NEB Stable
  Copy number: High Copy
Gene/Insert
  Gene/Insert name: PFKM
  gRNA/shRNA sequence: ATAGAGTGGTTCGCACACAG
  Species: H. sapiens (human)
  Entrez Gene: PFKM (a.k.a. ATP-PFK, GSD7, PFK-1, PFK-A, PFK1, PFKA, PFKX, PPP1R122)
  Cloning method: Restriction Enzyme; 5′ cloning site BsmBI (unknown if destroyed); 3′ cloning site BsmBI (unknown if destroyed)
Terms and licenses: Academic/Nonprofit Terms; Industry Terms: Not Available to Industry
How to cite: LENTICRISPR-PFKM_sgRNA1 was a gift from Alexis Jourdain & Vamsi Mootha (Addgene plasmid # 201610 ; http://n2t.net/addgene:201610 ; RRID:Addgene_201610)
